Addgene plasmid #121057: pJW1586
Purpose: mKate2^SEC^AID*::3xFLAG vector with ccdB sites for cloning homology arms.
Depositing lab: Jordan Ward. Depositing organization: University of California, Santa Cruz. Publication: An expanded auxin-inducible degron toolkit for Caenorhabditis elegans. Ashley GE, Duong T, Levenson MT, Martinez MAQ, Johnson LC, Hibshman JD, Saeger HN, Palmisano NJ, Doonan R, Martinez-Mendez R, Davidson BR, Zhang W, Ragle JM, Medwig-Kinney TN, Sirota SS, Goldstein B, Matus DQ, Dickinson DJ, Reiner DJ, Ward JD. Genetics. 2021 Mar 31;217(3). pii: 6104563. doi: 10.1093/genetics/iyab006. PubMed 33677541.
Backbone
  Vector backbone: pUC19 (modified)
  Backbone size w/o insert (bp): 2600
  Total vector size (bp): 10500
  Modifications to backbone: Addition of ccdB markers to facilitate homology arm cloning
  Vector type: Worm Expression, Cre/Lox, CRISPR
  Selectable markers: Hygromycin
Growth in bacteria
  Bacterial resistance: Ampicillin, 100 μg/mL
  Growth temperature: 30°C
  Growth strain: NEB Turbo
  Copy number: High Copy
Gene/Insert
  Gene/Insert name: mKate2-T^SEC^AID*::3xFlag
  Species: C. elegans (nematode), Synthetic
  Insert size (bp): 6850
  Tag / fusion protein: C. elegans codon optimized mKate2; auxin-inducible degron (AID*); 3xFLAG
  Cloning method: Gibson Cloning
  Sequencing primers: 5′ M13 Forward (tgtaaaacgacggccagt); 3′ M13 Reverse (caggaaacagctatgaccatg)
Terms and licenses: Academic/Nonprofit Terms; Industry Terms: Not Available to Industry
Depositor comments: This plasmid is derived from pDD285 (AddGene plasmid 66826)
How to cite: pJW1586 was a gift from Jordan Ward (Addgene plasmid # 121057 ; http://n2t.net/addgene:121057 ; RRID:Addgene_121057)
