[The description below was written by a language model from this plasmid's Addgene catalogue record and pLannotate feature annotations shown in this document.]
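Description:
pJW1586 is a CRISPR/Cas9 homology-directed repair template vector for Caenorhabditis elegans, built on a modified pUC19 backbone and derived from pDD285. It replicates in E. coli from a high-copy ColE1/pUC origin and is selected with ampicillin (AmpR under its bla promoter). Two ccdB toxin cassettes, each with an adjacent ccdA fragment, flank the roughly 6.9 kb insert in opposite orientations. These are counter-selectable placeholders. When a user replaces them with 5′ and 3′ homology arms for a target gene, for example by Gibson assembly, correctly assembled clones lose the gyrase poison and survive in standard strains.

The payload is an mKate2^SEC^AID*::3xFLAG knock-in module. A worm codon-optimized mKate2 red fluorescent protein (labelled by the automated annotation as the related protein mNeptune) is followed by a loxP-flanked self-excising cassette. After the second loxP site come an auxin-inducible degron derived from Arabidopsis IAA17 and FLAG epitope repeats. The cassette carries three elements: sqt-1 coding sequence, a cuticle collagen gene whose mutations visibly alter body shape; a hygromycin resistance gene for drug selection of integrants; and Cre recombinase with a tbb-2 terminator. An hsp-16.1 fragment lies next to Cre, consistent with heat-shock-inducible control, although the record annotates no promoter for it. Cre expression recombines the two loxP sites and removes the markers, which should leave a continuous mKate2::AID*::3xFLAG tag at the endogenous locus.

Tagged proteins can then be visualised by fluorescence, detected or purified through FLAG, and conditionally depleted with auxin in strains expressing TIR1. The sequenced record (about 10.6 kb) agrees closely with the stated total size.
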