Features (pLannotate 1.2.2; 28 found; start..end, strand, type, name):
    137..236     +  misc_feature   bom (fragment): basis of mobility region from pBR322
    242..395     -  CDS            lacZα (fragment): LacZα fragment of β-galactosidase; lacZ fragment
    498..656     +  CDS            ccdA (fragment): CCDA_ECO57 - Also known as H, letA. Experimental evidence at protein level: Swiss-Prot protein existence level 1. Antitoxin component of a type II toxin-antitoxin (TA) system which inhibits the post-segregational killing (PSK) of plasmid-free cells, also referred to as a plasmid addiction system. Binds to and blocks the activity of CcdB; will also remove bound CcdB protein from the CcdB-GyrA complex by forming a CcdA-CcdB complex, a process termed rejuvenation. Functions as a transcriptional corepressor for the ccdAB operon, repression also requires CcdB (By similarity). From Escherichia coli
    661..966     +  CDS            ccdB: CcdB, a bacterial toxin that poisons DNA gyrase; ccdB; Plasmids containing the ccdB gene cannot be propagated in standard E. coli strains.
   1038..1892    +  CDS            mNeptune: mNeptune is a basic (constitutively fluorescent) far red fluorescent protein published in 2009, derived from Entacmaea quadricolor. It is reported to be a rapidly-maturing monomer with moderate acid sensitivity.
   1925..1958    +  protein_bind   loxP: Cre-mediated recombination occurs in the 8-bp core sequence (GCATACAT). Cre recombinase
   2752..2898    +  CDS            sqt-1 (fragment): SQT1_CAEEL - Also known as rol-5. Protein inferred from homology: Swiss-Prot protein existence level 3. Nematode cuticles are composed largely of collagen-like proteins. The cuticle functions both as an exoskeleton and as a barrier to protect the worm from its environment. This is a collagen critical for organismal morphogenesis. Mutations in sqt-1 can lengthen, shorten, or helically twist the entire animal. From Caenorhabditis elegans.
   2931..3770    +  CDS            sqt-1 (fragment): SQT1_CAEEL - Also known as rol-5. Protein inferred from homology: Swiss-Prot protein existence level 3. Nematode cuticles are composed largely of collagen-like proteins. The cuticle functions both as an exoskeleton and as a barrier to protect the worm from its environment. This is a collagen critical for organismal morphogenesis. Mutations in sqt-1 can lengthen, shorten, or helically twist the entire animal. From Caenorhabditis elegans.
   3814..4137    -  terminator     tbb-2 terminator: tbb-2; transcription terminator for the C. elegans tubulin beta-2 gene
   4146..5276    -  CDS            cre: RECR_BPP1 - Experimental evidence at protein level: Swiss-Prot protein existence level 1. Catalyzes site-specific recombination between two 34-base- pair LOXP sites. Its role is to maintain the phage genome as a monomeric unit-copy plasmid in the lysogenic state. From Escherichia phage P1 (Bacteriophage P1).
   5625..5675    +  CDS            hsp-16.1 (fragment): HSP11_CAEEL - Also known as hsp16-1b. Experimental evidence at transcript level: Swiss-Prot protein existence level 2. From Caenorhabditis elegans.
   6056..6076    +  protein_bind   attB1: mutant version of attB; core recombination site for the Gateway® BP reaction BP Clonase™
   6082..7107    +  CDS            HygR: aminoglycoside phosphotransferase from E. coli; aph(4)-Ia; confers resistance to hygromycin
   7111..7131    -  protein_bind   attB2: mutant version of attB; core recombination site for the Gateway® BP reaction BP Clonase™
   7485..7518    +  protein_bind   loxP: Cre-mediated recombination occurs in the 8-bp core sequence (GCATACAT). Cre recombinase
   7564..7696    +  CDS            mini-AID (fragment): minimal degron from the auxin-responsive IAA17 protein of Arabidopsis thaliana (Kubota et al., 2013) acts as an auxin-inducible degron (AID) in the presence of TIR1
   7753..7773    +  CDS            FLAG (fragment): FLAG® epitope tag, followed by an enterokinase cleavage site
   7777..7800    +  CDS            FLAG: FLAG® epitope tag, followed by an enterokinase cleavage site
   7848..8153    -  CDS            ccdB: CcdB, a bacterial toxin that poisons DNA gyrase; ccdB; Plasmids containing the ccdB gene cannot be propagated in standard E. coli strains.
   8158..8316    -  CDS            ccdA (fragment): CCDA_ECO57 - Also known as H, letA. Experimental evidence at protein level: Swiss-Prot protein existence level 1. Antitoxin component of a type II toxin-antitoxin (TA) system which inhibits the post-segregational killing (PSK) of plasmid-free cells, also referred to as a plasmid addiction system. Binds to and blocks the activity of CcdB; will also remove bound CcdB protein from the CcdB-GyrA complex by forming a CcdA-CcdB complex, a process termed rejuvenation. Functions as a transcriptional corepressor for the ccdAB operon, repression also requires CcdB (By similarity). From Escherichia coli
   8446..8462    -  protein_bind   lac operator: The lac repressor binds to the lac operator to inhibit transcription in E. coli. This inhibition can be relieved by adding lactose or isopropyl-β-D-thiogalactopyranoside (IPTG). lac repressor encoded by lacI
   8470..8500    -  promoter       lac promoter: promoter for the E. coli lac operon
   8515..8536    -  protein_bind   CAP binding site: CAP binding activates transcription in the presence of cAMP. E. coli catabolite activator protein
   8549..8641    -  CDS            lacI (fragment): lac repressor; lacI; The lac repressor binds to the lac operator to inhibit transcription in E. coli. This inhibition can be relieved by adding lactose or isopropyl-β-D-thiogalactopyranoside (IPTG).
   8824..9412    -  rep_origin     ori: high-copy-number ColE1/pMB1/pBR322/pUC origin of replication
   9583..10443   -  CDS            AmpR: β-lactamase; bla; confers resistance to ampicillin, carbenicillin, and related antibiotics
  10444..10548   -  promoter       AmpR promoter: bla
  10643..35      +  CDS            rop (fragment) (across the origin): Rop protein, which maintains plasmids at low copy number; rop
>Addgene plasmid #121057 | pJW1586 | addgene full sequence | sequence record 235972 | Addgene NGS Result
TCGCGCGTTTCGGTGATGACGGTGAAAACCTCTGACACATGCAGCTCCCGGAGACGGTCACAGCTTGTCT
GTAAGCGGATGCCGGGAGCAGACAAGCCCGTCAGGGCGCGTCAGCGGGTGTTGGCGGGTGTCGGGGCTGG
CTTAACTATGCGGCATCAGAGCAGATTGTACTGAGAGTGCACCATATGCGGTGTGAAATACCGCACAGAT
GCGTAAGGAGAAAATACCGCATCAGGCGCCATTCGCCATTCAGGCTGCGCAACTGTTGGGAAGGGCGATC
GGTGCGGGCCTCTTCGCTATTACGCCAGCTGGCGAAAGGGGGATGTGCTGCAAGGCGATTAAGTTGGGTA
ACGCCAGGGTTTTCCCAGTCACGACGTTGTAAAACGACGGCCAGTCGCCGGCACTAGTTACCCGAAGTAT
GTCAAAAAGAGGTATGCTATGAAGCAGCGTATTACAGTGACAGTTGACAGCGACAGCTATCAGTTGCTCA
AGGCATATATGATGTCAATATCTCCGGTTCGGTAAGCACAACCATGCAGAATGAAGCCCGTCGTCTGCGT
GCCGAACGCTGGAAAGCGGAAAATCAGGAAGGGATGGCTGAGGTCGCCCGGTTTATTGAAATGAACGGCT
CTTTTGCCGACGAGAACAGGGGCTGGTGAAATGCAGTTTAAGGTTTACACCTATAAAAGAGAGAGCCGTT
ATCGTCTGTTTGTGGATGTACAGAGTGATATTATTGACACGCCCGGGCGACGGATGGTGATCCCCCTGGC
CAGTGCACGTCTGCTGTCAGATAAAGTCCCCCGTGAACTTTACCCGGTGGTGCATATCGGGGATGAAAGC
TGGCGCATGATGACCACCGATATGGCCAGTGTGCCGGTCTCCGTTATCGGGGAAGAAGTGGCTGATCTCA
GCCACCGCGAAAATGACATCAAAAACGCCATTAACCTGATGTTCTGGGGAATATAAATGTCAGGCTCCCT
TATACACAGCCAGTCTGCAGGTCGACCTAGGGAGCATCGGGAGCCTCAGGAGCATCGATGGTCTCCGAGC
TCATTAAAGAAAACATGCATATGAAGCTCTACATGGAGGGAACCGTCAACAACCACCACTTCAAGTGCAC
CTCCGAGGGAGAGGGAAAGCCATACGAGGGAACCCAAACCATGCGTATCAAGGCCGTCGAGGGAGGACCA
CTCCCATTCGCCTTCGACATCCTCGCCACCTCCTTCATGTACGGATCCAAGGTAAGTTTAAACATATATA
TACTAACTAACCCTGATTATTTAAATTTTCAGACCTTCATCAACCACACCCAAGGAATCCCAGACTTCTT
CAAGCAATCCTTCCCAGAGGGATTCACCTGGGAGCGTGTCACCACCTACGAGGACGGAGGAGTCCTCACC
GCCACCCAAGACACCTCCCTCCAAGACGGATGCCTCATCTACAACGTCAAGGTAAGTTTAAACAGTTCGG
TACTAACTAACCATACATATTTAAATTTTCAGATCCGTGGAGTCAACTTCCCATCCAACGGACCAGTCAT
GCAAAAGAAGACCCTCGGATGGGAGGCCTCCACCGAGACCCTCTACCCAGCCGACGGAGGACTTGAGGGA
CGTGCCGACATGGCCCTCAAGCTCGTCGGAGGAGGACACCTCATCTGCAACCTCAAGGTAAGTTTAAACA
TGATTTTACTAACTAACTAATCTGATTTAAATTTTCAGACCACCTACCGTTCCAAGAAGCCAGCCAAGAA
CCTCAAGATGCCAGGAGTCTACTACGTCGACCGTCGTCTTGAGCGTATCAAGGAGGCCGACAAGGAGACC
TACGTCGAGCAACACGAGGTCGCCGTCGCCCGTTACTGCGACCTCCCATCCAAGCTCGGACACCGTGAGA
ATCTGTACTTTCAATCCGGAAAGGTAAGTTTAAAATAACTTCGTATAGCATACATTATACGAAGTTATTT
TCAGGGAGAGCAAAAGCTTATCTCCGAGGAGGACCTCTAAGGATGATCGACGCCAACGTCGTTGAATTTT
CAAATTTTAAATACTGAATATTTGTTTTTTTTCCTATTATTTATTTATTCTCTTTGTGTTTTTTTTCTTG
CTTTCTAAAAAATTAATTCAATCCAAATCTAAACATTTTTTTTTCTCTTTCCGTCTCCCAATTCGTATTC
CGCTCCTCTCATCTGAACACAATGTGCAAGTTTATTTATCTTCTCGCTTTCATTTCATTAGGACGTGGGG
GGAATTGGTGGAAGGGGGAAACACACAAAAGGATGATGGAAATGAAATAAGGACACACAATATGCAACAA
CATTCAATTCAGAAATATGGAGGAAGGTTTAAAAGAAAACATAAAAATATATAGAGGAGGAAGGAAACTA
GCTGCCCTCGATTGTCTATCTTCCATTCTCACCAAGTTTCAACAACTTTATTCAGTCATTCTTCTCTGGT
TCATTTCCCAACCAATCTTCCCGAATAAAGCCCATCTGTCCTTTCGGCCACATTCCTCACCTACATCCGT
ACTCCTTATCTCCCGTTCTTATCCAGTCTTTTATCGTCTCTGCGTCTCGCACACTGTCTCGTCGGTAATG
TAAAAAAAAAACAAAAAAAACTTGAAAACTTGCGGAAAGATTTCCTAATAAAAGGAGACGAATCCGGTAG
GAAATCGACAAGTCTCTGCTTCTCGAAGACTAGGTGAGTTACATTTCTTTGGCCGAATTATTTTGAAATC
CTAAATTTGATAATTTCAGAGATGTCTGTAAAACTTGCGTGTTATGTGACGGCTTCGGTCACTGTCGCCA
CTCTTATGGTATGCTTCATGACCATGTCAACCATCTACTCGGAGGTTGATGGATTCAGAGAGAAGCTTGA
TACCGAGATGAATGTGTTCAGAGTGAGTTAAATTATATTTTGAATTTTAAATAATTTTTAATTTTCTAGC
AATCTACCAATGGATTGTGGAAGGACATAGTTGTCATCGGAAGATCTAGCAAGCGTGTCCGTTGTCAATA
TGAAGAGACCAACGCTACCCCAACTCCACATGCTGATGGATCCCCATCTGCTCCACCAGGTCAACCACCA
GCAGTTCCACCAGTCTTCAACCAGCCAAAGACTCCAAATGGAGCCAATGGAAATGGACCAACCTGCAACT
GCAATGCTGATAACAAGTGCCCAGCTGGACCATCCGGACCAAAGGGAGTTCCAGGAGTTCCAGGACTCGA
CGGAGTTCCAGGACTTGACGGTGTTCCAGGAGTTGGAGCTGATGATATCGCTCCACAACGCGAGTCTGTC
GGATGCTTCACTTGCCCACAAGGACCAGTTGGACCACCAGGAGCTCTTGGAAGACCAGGACCACGTGGAC
TTCCAGGACCAAGAGGACAAAATGGAAACCCAGGAAGAGATGGACAACCAGGACATCCAGGAGAGCAAGG
ATCATCCGGTCAAATCGGAAAGATCGGAGAGCCAGGACCACCAGGAGAGAAGGGACGCGACGCCGAGCAT
CCAATCGGAAGACCAGGACCAAAGGGACCAAGAGGAGATCAAGGACCAACAGGACCAGCTGGACAGAACG
GTCTTCACGGACCACCAGGAGAGCCAGGAACCGTTGGACCAGAAGGACCATCTGGAAAGCAAGGACGTCA
AGGACCAGACGGAACCCAGGGAGAGACTGGACCAGACGGAAGACCAGGAAAGGATGCCGAGTACTGCCAG
TGCCCAGACAAGTCTCCACCATCAGAGGCTGTCAACGCCAACCGTGGATACAGAAATATCTAAATTGTTG
GTGTTTTCTAATAAAATATTTGAGATTCAGTGAGACTTTTTTCTTGGCGGCACAATAAAGTTTCCTCTTT
TTGTTGGGTCACTCAACGAACACAATACAAATATTTGAGCGCTCGCATTTTTCTCAACCTTTCGGGTTTA
AAGCACTTCAAAATGGAATTGAAGAGAGATTGTGAAAGTACATCAGACAGAATCACATTTTGATAGCATT
CACTTCACTCAGATGCAAACTTTTCAGTGACTATAAAAAGTCATAAAATAATAACATTAAAAAAGCAAAT
AAATTAGCGAGAGAATTTTTTGACAAAAAGAAAGAAGAGTGATAGAGAAGAAGGGAATGCTTGAAAGGAT
TTTGCATTTATCTTAATCACCGTCTTCGAGAAGACGAACCATGGCGCCAGTTTCAGAATCCAAGTTTCTA
ATATAGTTCATCACAATGTTGACGTTGGTCCAACCTCCGGCTTGCATAATCTCTGGGATGGAAACTCCAG
CGCGAGCCATGTCACGGGCAGCTCCGACACGGGCGGAATGTCCAGACCAAGCCAAGTAACGTTGTCCGGA
ATCATCCTTGGCTCCGTAGATGAGACGGTGGGTAGCTTCGAAGATTCCTGAAAATTTATTTTCAGCTTAT
TCTTAGCTAATATGTTGTTTAAACTTACCTTCAAGAGCTCGAGTCGAGAGTTGTGATGTTGCACTCGGGG
CAGCAACTCCGTTCTTGCGAACACGACAGAACAGGTAGTTGTTTGGATCATCGGCGACTCCGGAAACCGA
AATCCAGCGCTCAACGAGCTTGGTAACTCCAAGGGAGAGCGCTTTTTCGACTCCGGCAGTCGAGACCAGC
GTTTTTGTACGTCCGATGTGGATGAGCATTCTTCCTCCGTCTGTGCGACTAATATCCTTGACGCGAATGC
GGGCAATTTCGGCGATACGGAGAAGTGTGTTGTAAGCAATTCCGAGGAAGGCGAGGTTTCGGATGTCCTG
GCAACGATCGGAATTTTCCATAAGAGAACGGACCTGATCGAAGTCGGTTCTGAAAATTTCGTCAAGTCTT
AGGATTGAATACATTAATATTTAAACTTACCTTTCGAAGGCGAGGGCTTGCTTGGCTCTCTCTCCAGCAT
CAACATTTTCCTTGCGGATACGTCTCATTACGAGAGATACGGCATTAGAATCTGATGGGCGTGGAAGTCC
AGATCGGCGATGGAGCATATTGAGCTGTCCGAGATGTTGTTGGATCGTCTTCACCGCCAATCCACGAGCT
TGGAGGTAGAGCAAGTAGTCACGAACGTCTTCTGGCTCGGCTGGGAACCACTTGCGGTTGTTAAGCTTGC
ACCAGGCAGCCCAAGAACGGCACACTGAGAGAAGCATCTTCCAGGTGTGCTCGGAGAAGGCTTGTCTGTC
ACGGAACATATCCATGAGGTTCTTGCGAACTTCATCACTTGTCGCGTCAACTGGAAGTGCTGGAAGATTT
TGATGAACAGTGAGAAGATTTGACATATTTTCGAAGTTTTTTAGATGCACTAGAACAAAGCGTGTTGGCT
TCCTCTGAGCCCGCTTTCCTTATATACCCGCATTCTGCAGCCTTACAGAATGTTCTAGAAGGTCCTAGAT
GCATTCGTTTGAAAATACTCCCGGTGGGTGCAAAGAGACGCAGACGGAAAATGTATCTGGGTCTCTTTAT
TGTGTACACTACTTTTCCATGTACCGAATGTGAGTCGCCCTCCTTTTGCAACAAGCAGCTCGAATGTTCT
AGAAAAAGGTGGAAAATAGTATAAATACCGTTGAAAATAAATACCGAACAACATTTGCTCTAATTGTGAA
ATTAGAAATCTTCAAACTATAATCATGTCACTTTACCACTATTTCCGTCCAGCTCAACGTTCCGTTTTTG
GTGATCATTTTTGCTTTCGTCGTAAATCTACACACGCGTCTCTTCCGTGCGAGAGTCCAAGCCAGCAGCC
AAATTCGTTGACTGAGTATTCAACGTTTATACGTTGTCGGCAACGAGAAATAGGAAAATGCATCGGGAAA
TGTTCTTTTTTCGATTTTTTCCAAGGTTTTGACAAATTTTACCACGAATTTTGCTATGTTTTCAATTAAA
AAATATGTTATTCAACTGTTTCTATGAGGAAAATAAGGCTTTGCATGTAATTTTCTTATTCAGCATAATT
TTTAATTAATTTGAATTTTCTGTCCTAACGTTTATTTTGTTTTCTTGGTTATGACTGATCTGAAATTAAT
TTTTGAATTTTAAGGTAATATGTCAGGCGGTGCCGCAAGTTTGTACAAAAAAGCAGGCTCCATGAAAAAG
CCTGAACTCACCGCGACGTCTGTCGAGAAGTTTCTGATCGAAAAGTTCGACAGCGTCTCCGACCTGATGC
AGCTCTCGGAGGGCGAAGAATCTCGTGCTTTCAGCTTCGATGTAGGAGGGCGTGGATATGTCCTGCGGGT
AAATAGCTGCGCCGATGGTTTCTACAAAGATCGTTATGTTTATCGGCACTTTGCATCGGCCGCGCTCCCG
ATTCCGGAAGTGCTTGACATTGGGGAATTCAGCGAGAGCCTGACCTATTGCATCTCCCGCCGTGCACAGG
GTGTCACGTTGCAAGACCTGCCTGAAACCGAACTGCCCGCTGTTCTGCAGCCGGTCGCGGAGGCCATGGA
TGCGATCGCTGCGGCCGATCTTAGCCAGACGAGCGGGTTCGGCCCATTCGGACCGCAAGGAATCGGTCAA
TACACTACATGGCGTGATTTCATATGCGCGATTGCTGATCCCCATGTGTATCACTGGCAAACTGTGATGG
ACGACACCGTCAGTGCGTCCGTCGCGCAGGCTCTCGATGAGCTGATGCTTTGGGCCGAGGACTGCCCCGA
AGTCCGGCACCTCGTGCACGCGGATTTCGGCTCCAACAATGTCCTGACGGACAATGGCCGCATAACAGCG
GTCATTGACTGGAGCGAGGCGATGTTCGGGGATTCCCAATACGAGGTCGCCAACATCTTCTTCTGGAGGC
CGTGGTTGGCTTGTATGGAGCAGCAGACGCGCTACTTCGAGCGGAGGCATCCGGAGCTTGCAGGATCGCC
GCGGCTCCGGGCGTATATGCTCCGCATTGGTCTTGACCAACTCTATCAGAGCTTGGTTGACGGCAATTTC
GATGATGCAGCTTGGGCGCAGGGTCGATGCGACGCAATCGTCCGATCCGGAGCCGGGACTGTCGGGCGTA
CACAAATCGCCCGCAGAAGCGCGGCCGTCTGGACCGATGGCTGTGTAGAAGTACTCGCCGATAGTGGAAA
CCGACGCCCCAGCACTCGTCCGAGGGCAAAGGAATAGACCCAGCTTTCTTGTACAAAGTGGGTCCAATTA
CTCTTCAACATCCCTACATGCTCTTTCTCCCTGTGCTCCCACCCCCTATTTTTGTTATTATCAAAAAACT
TCTCTTAATTTCTTTGTTTTTTAGCTTCTTTTAAGTCACCTCTAACAATGAAATTGTGTAGATTCAAAAA
TAGAATTAATTCGTAATAAAAAGTCGAAAAAAATTGTGCTCCCTCCCCCCATTAATAATAATTCTATCCC
AAAATCTACACAATGTTCTGTGTACACTTCTTATGTTTTTTACTTCTGATAAATTTTTTTGAAACATCAT
AGAAAAAACCGCACACAAAATACCTTATCATATGTTACGTTTCAGTTTATGACCGCAATTTTTAATAACT
TCGTATAGCATACATTATACGAAGTTATTTTCAGGGAGCCGGATCTGATTACGGATCCGGAGGTGGCGGG
ATGCCTAAAGATCCAGCCAAACCTCCGGCCAAGGCACAAGTTGTGGGATGGCCACCGGTGAGATCATACC
GGAAGAACGTGATGGTTTCCTGCCAAAAATCAAGCGGTGGCCCGGAGGCGGCGGCGTTCGTGAAGGGTGG
TGGCGGTTCTGGCTCAGGATCTGATTATAAAGACGATGACGATAAGCGTGACTACAAGGACGACGACGAC
AAGCGTGATTACAAGGATGACGATGACAAGAGACTAGTTCGACCTGCAGACTGGCTGTGTATAAGGGAGC
CTGACATTTATATTCCCCAGAACATCAGGTTAATGGCGTTTTTGATGTCATTTTCGCGGTGGCTGAGATC
AGCCACTTCTTCCCCGATAACGGAGACCGGCACACTGGCCATATCGGTGGTCATCATGCGCCAGCTTTCA
TCCCCGATATGCACCACCGGGTAAAGTTCACGGGGGACTTTATCTGACAGCAGACGTGCACTGGCCAGGG
GGATCACCATCCGTCGCCCGGGCGTGTCAATAATATCACTCTGTACATCCACAAACAGACGATAACGGCT
CTCTCTTTTATAGGTGTAAACCTTAAACTGCATTTCACCAGCCCCTGTTCTCGTCGGCAAAAGAGCCGTT
CATTTCAATAAACCGGGCGACCTCAGCCATCCCTTCCTGATTTTCCGCTTTCCAGCGTTCGGCACGCAGA
CGACGGGCTTCATTCTGCATGGTTGTGCTTACCGAACCGGAGATATTGACATCATATATGCCTTGAGCAA
CTGATAGCTGTCGCTGTCAACTGTCACTGTAATACGCTGCTTCATAGCATACCTCTTTTTGACATACTTC
GGGTTCCTAGGAAATCGATAAGTCATAGCTGTTTCCTGTGTGAAATTGTTATCCGCTCACAATTCCACAC
AACATACGAGCCGGAAGCATAAAGTGTAAAGCCTGGGGTGCCTAATGAGTGAGCTAACTCACATTAATTG
CGTTGCGCTCACTGCCCGCTTTCCAGTCGGGAAACCTGTCGTGCCAGCTGCATTAATGAATCGGCCAACG
CGCGGGGAGAGGCGGTTTGCGTATTGGGCGCTCTTCCGCTTCCTCGCTCACTGACTCGCTGCGCTCGGTC
GTTCGGCTGCGGCGAGCGGTATCAGCTCACTCAAAGGCGGTAATACGGTTATCCACAGAATCAGGGGATA
ACGCAGGAAAGAACATGTGAGCAAAAGGCCAGCAAAAGGCCAGGAACCGTAAAAAGGCCGCGTTGCTGGC
GTTTTTCCATAGGCTCCGCCCCCCTGACGAGCATCACAAAAATCGACGCTCAAGTCAGAGGTGGCGAAAC
CCGACAGGACTATAAAGATACCAGGCGTTTCCCCCTGGAAGCTCCCTCGTGCGCTCTCCTGTTCCGACCC
TGCCGCTTACCGGATACCTGTCCGCCTTTCTCCCTTCGGGAAGCGTGGCGCTTTCTCATAGCTCACGCTG
TAGGTATCTCAGTTCGGTGTAGGTCGTTCGCTCCAAGCTGGGCTGTGTGCACGAACCCCCCGTTCAGCCC
GACCGCTGCGCCTTATCCGGTAACTATCGTCTTGAGTCCAACCCGGTAAGACACGACTTATCGCCACTGG
CAGCAGCCACTGGTAACAGGATTAGCAGAGCGAGGTATGTAGGCGGTGCTACAGAGTTCTTGAAGTGGTG
GCCTAACTACGGCTACACTAGAAGAACAGTATTTGGTATCTGCGCTCTGCTGAAGCCAGTTACCTTCGGA
AAAAGAGTTGGTAGCTCTTGATCCGGCAAACAAACCACCGCTGGTAGCGGTGGTTTTTTTGTTTGCAAGC
AGCAGATTACGCGCAGAAAAAAAGGATCTCAAGAAGATCCTTTGATCTTTTCTACGGGGTCTGACGCTCA
GTGGAACGAAAACTCACGTTAAGGGATTTTGGTCATGAGATTATCAAAAAGGATCTTCACCTAGATCCTT
TTAAATTAAAAATGAAGTTTTAAATCAATCTAAAGTATATATGAGTAAACTTGGTCTGACAGTTACCAAT
GCTTAATCAGTGAGGCACCTATCTCAGCGATCTGTCTATTTCGTTCATCCATAGTTGCCTGACTCCCCGT
CGTGTAGATAACTACGATACGGGAGGGCTTACCATCTGGCCCCAGTGCTGCAATGATACCGCGAGACCCA
CGCTCACCGGCTCCAGATTTATCAGCAATAAACCAGCCAGCCGGAAGGGCCGAGCGCAGAAGTGGTCCTG
CAACTTTATCCGCCTCCATCCAGTCTATTAATTGTTGCCGGGAAGCTAGAGTAAGTAGTTCGCCAGTTAA
TAGTTTGCGCAACGTTGTTGCCATTGCTACAGGCATCGTGGTGTCACGCTCGTCGTTTGGTATGGCTTCA
TTCAGCTCCGGTTCCCAACGATCAAGGCGAGTTACATGATCCCCCATGTTGTGCAAAAAAGCGGTTAGCT
CCTTCGGTCCTCCGATCGTTGTCAGAAGTAAGTTGGCCGCAGTGTTATCACTCATGGTTATGGCAGCACT
GCATAATTCTCTTACTGTCATGCCATCCGTAAGATGCTTTTCTGTGACTGGTGAGTACTCAACCAAGTCA
TTCTGAGAATAGTGTATGCGGCGACCGAGTTGCTCTTGCCCGGCGTCAATACGGGATAATACCGCGCCAC
ATAGCAGAACTTTAAAAGTGCTCATCATTGGAAAACGTTCTTCGGGGCGAAAACTCTCAAGGATCTTACC
GCTGTTGAGATCCAGTTCGATGTAACCCACTCGTGCACCCAACTGATCTTCAGCATCTTTTACTTTCACC
AGCGTTTCTGGGTGAGCAAAAACAGGAAGGCAAAATGCCGCAAAAAAGGGAATAAGGGCGACACGGAAAT
GTTGAATACTCATACTCTTCCTTTTTCAATATTATTGAAGCATTTATCAGGGTTATTGTCTCATGAGCGG
ATACATATTTGAATGTATTTAGAAAAATAAACAAATAGGGGTTCCGCGCACATTTCCCCGAAAAGTGCCA
CCTGACGTCTAAGAAACCATTATTATCATGACATTAACCTATAAAAATAGGCGTATCACGAGGCCCTTTC
GTC
